Addgene plasmid #224485: pME AmCyan (JDW 1151)
Purpose: Gateway compatible middle entry clone containing AmCyan cytosolic blue flourescent reporter
Depositing lab: Joshua Wythe. Depositing organization: University of Virginia. Publication: Multisite Assembly of Gateway Induced Clones (MAGIC): a flexible cloning toolbox with diverse applications in vertebrate model systems. Gillespie W, Zhang Y, Ruiz OE, Cerda J, Ortiz-Guzman J, Turner WD, Largoza G, Sherman M, Mosser LE, Fujimoto E, Chien CB, Kwan KM, Arenkiel BR, Devine WP, Wythe JD. bioRxiv [Preprint]. 2024 Jul 13:2024.07.13.603267. doi: 10.1101/2024.07.13.603267. PubMed 39026881.
Backbone
  Vector backbone: pDONR221
  Vector type: Gateway cloning
Growth in bacteria
  Bacterial resistance: Kanamycin, 50 μg/mL
  Growth temperature: 37°C
  Growth strain: DH5alpha
  Copy number: High Copy
Gene/Insert
  Gene/Insert name: AmCyan
  Species: Synthetic
  Cloning method: Gateway Cloning
Terms and licenses: Academic/Nonprofit Terms; Industry Terms: Not Available to Industry
Depositor comments: Please visit https://doi.org/10.1101/2024.07.13.603267 for bioRxiv preprint.
How to cite: pME AmCyan (JDW 1151) was a gift from Joshua Wythe (Addgene plasmid # 224485 ; http://n2t.net/addgene:224485 ; RRID:Addgene_224485)
