[The description below was written by a language model from this plasmid's Addgene catalogue record and pLannotate feature annotations shown in this document.]
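Description:
pME AmCyan (JDW 1151) is a Gateway middle entry clone built on the pDONR221 backbone, about 3.3 kb according to the full-sequence record. It is a bacterial cloning intermediate rather than an expression vector. It replicates in E. coli from a high-copy ColE1/pUC-type origin and is selected with kanamycin through an aminoglycoside phosphotransferase (KanR) cassette. The rrnB T1 and T2 transcription terminators lie upstream of the recombination cassette, where they insulate the insert from read-through transcription originating in the backbone. The short lacI and lacZα fragments picked up by annotation appear to be backbone remnants rather than functional genes.

The payload is the AmCyan1 coding sequence, a mammalian codon-optimized cyan fluorescent protein derived from Anemonia majano. No targeting signals or tags are annotated, consistent with its description as a cytosolic reporter. The open reading frame is flanked by attL1 and attL2 sites, the product of a BP reaction into pDONR221. These sites allow directional transfer by LR Clonase into attR-containing destination vectors. In multisite Gateway assembly, this places AmCyan in the middle position between a 5' entry element, typically a promoter or enhancer, and a 3' entry element such as a polyadenylation signal or additional cassette. The entry clone has no eukaryotic promoter of its own. The only promoter annotated is a T7 promoter outside attL2, so reporter expression depends on the elements combined with it during assembly. The plasmid belongs to a modular Gateway toolkit for building transgenes and expression constructs for vertebrate model systems, in which it provides a cyan fluorescent marker module.
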