Features (pLannotate 1.2.2; 10 found; start..end, strand, type, name):
    121..213     +  CDS            lacI (fragment): lac repressor; lacI; The lac repressor binds to the lac operator to inhibit transcription in E. coli. This inhibition can be relieved by adding lactose or isopropyl-β-D-thiogalactopyranoside (IPTG).
    268..295     -  terminator     rrnB T2 terminator: transcription terminator T2 from the E. coli rrnB gene
    427..470     +  terminator     rrnB T1 terminator: Escherichia coli rrnB; transcription terminator T1 from the E. coli rrnB gene
    517..553     -  CDS            lacZα (fragment): LacZα fragment of β-galactosidase; lacZ fragment
    569..667     +  protein_bind   attL1: mutant version of attL; recombination site for the Gateway® LR reaction LR Clonase™
    681..1370    +  CDS            AmCyan1: Anemonia majano cyan fluorescent protein mammalian codon-optimized
   1379..1477    -  protein_bind   attL2: mutant version of attL; recombination site for the Gateway® LR reaction LR Clonase™
   1495..1513    -  promoter       T7 promoter: promoter for bacteriophage T7 RNA polymerase
   1647..2456    +  CDS            KanR: aminoglycoside phosphotransferase; aph(3')-Ia; confers resistance to kanamycin in bacteria or G418 (Geneticin®) in eukaryotes
   2603..3191    +  rep_origin     ori: high-copy-number ColE1/pMB1/pBR322/pUC origin of replication
>Addgene plasmid #224485 | pME AmCyan (JDW 1151) | addgene full sequence | sequence record 447101 | Addgene NGS Result
CTTTCCTGCGTTATCCCCTGATTCTGTGGATAACCGTATTACCGCCTTTGAGTGAGCTGATACCGCTCGC
CGCAGCCGAACGACCGAGCGCAGCGAGTCAGTGAGCGAGGAAGCGGAAGAGCGCCCAATACGCAAACCGC
CTCTCCCCGCGCGTTGGCCGATTCATTAATGCAGCTGGCACGACAGGTTTCCCGACTGGAAAGCGGGCAG
TGAGCGCAACGCAATTAATACGCGTACCGCTAGCCAGGAAGAGTTTGTAGAAACGCAAAAAGGCCATCCG
TCAGGATGGCCTTCTGCTTAGTTTGATGCCTGGCAGTTTATGGCGGGCGTCCTGCCCGCCACCCTCCGGG
CCGTTGCTTCACAACGTTCAAATCCGCTCCCGGCGGATTTGTCCTACTCAGGAGAGCGTTCACCGACAAA
CAACAGATAAAACGAAAGGCCCAGTCTTCCGACTGAGCCTTTCGTTTTATTTGATGCCTGGCAGTTCCCT
ACTCTCGCGTTAACGCTAGCATGGATGTTTTCCCAGTCACGACGTTGTAAAACGACGGCCAGTCTTAAGC
TCGGGCCCCAAATAATGATTTTATTTTGACTGATAGTGACCTGTTCGTTGCAACAAATTGATGAGCAATG
CTTTTTTATAATGCCAACTTTGTACAAAAAAGCAGGCACCGGTCGCCACCATGGCCCTGTCCAACAAGTT
CATCGGCGACGACATGAAGATGACCTACCACATGGACGGCTGCGTGAACGGCCACTACTTCACCGTGAAG
GGCGAGGGCAGCGGCAAGCCCTACGAGGGCACCCAGACCTCCACCTTCAAGGTGACCATGGCCAACGGCG
GCCCCCTGGCCTTCTCCTTCGACATCCTGTCCACCGTGTTCATGTACGGCAACCGCTGCTTCACCGCCTA
CCCCACCAGCATGCCCGACTACTTCAAGCAGGCCTTCCCCGACGGCATGTCCTACGAGAGAACCTTCACC
TACGAGGACGGCGGCGTGGCCACCGCCAGCTGGGAGATCAGCCTGAAGGGCAACTGCTTCGAGCACAAGT
CCACCTTCCACGGCGTGAACTTCCCCGCCGACGGCCCCGTGATGGCCAAGAAGACCACCGGCTGGGACCC
CTCCTTCGAGAAGATGACCGTGTGCGACGGCATCTTGAAGGGCGACGTGACCGCCTTCCTGATGCTGCAG
GGCGGCGGCAACTACAGATGCCAGTTCCACACCTCCTACAAGACCAAGAAGCCCGTGACCATGCCCCCCA
ACCACGTGGTGGAGCACCGCATCGCCAGAACCGACCTGGACAAGGGCGGCAACAGCGTGCAGCTGACCGA
GCACGCCGTGGCCCACATCACCTCCGTGGTGCCCTTCTGAAGCTCGAGCCCAGCTTTCTTGTACAAAGTT
GGCATTATAAGAAAGCATTGCTTATCAATTTGTTGCAACGAACAGGTCACTATCAGTCAAAATAAAATCA
TTATTTGCCATCCAGCTGATATCCCCTATAGTGAGTCGTATTACATGGTCATAGCTGTTTCCTGGCAGCT
CTGGCCCGTGTCTCAAAATCTCTGATGTTACATTGCACAAGATAAAAATATATCATCATGAACAATAAAA
CTGTCTGCTTACATAAACAGTAATACAAGGGGTGTTATGAGCCATATTCAACGGGAAACGTCGAGGCCGC
GATTAAATTCCAACATGGATGCTGATTTATATGGGTATAAATGGGCTCGCGATAATGTCGGGCAATCAGG
TGCGACAATCTATCGCTTGTATGGGAAGCCCGATGCGCCAGAGTTGTTTCTGAAACATGGCAAAGGTAGC
GTTGCCAATGATGTTACAGATGAGATGGTCAGACTAAACTGGCTGACGGAATTTATGCCTCTTCCGACCA
TCAAGCATTTTATCCGTACTCCTGATGATGCATGGTTACTCACCACTGCGATCCCCGGAAAAACAGCATT
CCAGGTATTAGAAGAATATCCTGATTCAGGTGAAAATATTGTTGATGCGCTGGCAGTGTTCCTGCGCCGG
TTGCATTCGATTCCTGTTTGTAATTGTCCTTTTAACAGCGATCGCGTATTTCGTCTCGCTCAGGCGCAAT
CACGAATGAATAACGGTTTGGTTGATGCGAGTGATTTTGATGACGAGCGTAATGGCTGGCCTGTTGAACA
AGTCTGGAAAGAAATGCATAAACTTTTGCCATTCTCACCGGATTCAGTCGTCACTCATGGTGATTTCTCA
CTTGATAACCTTATTTTTGACGAGGGGAAATTAATAGGTTGTATTGATGTTGGACGAGTCGGAATCGCAG
ACCGATACCAGGATCTTGCCATCCTATGGAACTGCCTCGGTGAGTTTTCTCCTTCATTACAGAAACGGCT
TTTTCAAAAATATGGTATTGATAATCCTGATATGAATAAATTGCAGTTTCATTTGATGCTCGATGAGTTT
TTCTAATCAGAATTGGTTAATTGGTTGTAACACTGGCAGAGCATTACGCTGACTTGACGGGACGGCGCAA
GCTCATGACCAAAATCCCTTAACGTGAGTTACGCGTCGTTCCACTGAGCGTCAGACCCCGTAGAAAAGAT
CAAAGGATCTTCTTGAGATCCTTTTTTTCTGCGCGTAATCTGCTGCTTGCAAACAAAAAAACCACCGCTA
CCAGCGGTGGTTTGTTTGCCGGATCAAGAGCTACCAACTCTTTTTCCGAAGGTAACTGGCTTCAGCAGAG
CGCAGATACCAAATACTGTTCTTCTAGTGTAGCCGTAGTTAGGCCACCACTTCAAGAACTCTGTAGCACC
GCCTACATACCTCGCTCTGCTAATCCTGTTACCAGTGGCTGCTGCCAGTGGCGATAAGTCGTGTCTTACC
GGGTTGGACTCAAGACGATAGTTACCGGATAAGGCGCAGCGGTCGGGCTGAACGGGGGGTTCGTGCACAC
AGCCCAGCTTGGAGCGAACGACCTACACCGAACTGAGATACCTACAGCGTGAGCTATGAGAAAGCGCCAC
GCTTCCCGAAGGGAGAAAGGCGGACAGGTATCCGGTAAGCGGCAGGGTCGGAACAGGAGAGCGCACGAGG
GAGCTTCCAGGGGGAAACGCCTGGTATCTTTATAGTCCTGTCGGGTTTCGCCACCTCTGACTTGAGCGTC
GATTTTTGTGATGCTCGTCAGGGGGGCGGAGCCTATGGAAAAACGCCAGCAACGCGGCCTTTTTACGGTT
CCTGGCCTTTTGCTGGCCTTTTGCTCACATGTT
